>Addgene plasmid #62511 | pcw107 | depositor full sequence | sequence record 102552 | pcw107 sequence 9240 bps
CTCGAGGCCTGCAGGTTGCGCCTTTTCCAAGGCAGCCCTGGGTTTGCGCAGGGACGCGGCTGCTCTGGGC
GTGGTTCCGGGAAACGCAGCGGCGCCGACCCTGGGTCTCGCACATTCTTCACGTCCGTTCGCAGCGTCAC
CCGGATCTTCGCCGCTACCCTTGTGGGCCCCCCGGCGACGCTTCCTGCTCCGCCCCTAAGTCGGGAAGGT
TCCTTGCGGTTCGCGGCGTGCCGGACGTGACAAACGGAAGCCGCACGTCTCACTAGTACCCTCGCAGACG
GACAGCGCCAGGGAGCAATGGCAGCGCGCCGACCGCGATGGGCTGTGGCCAATAGCGGCTGCTCAGCAGG
GCGCGCCGAGAGCAGCGGCCGGGAAGGGGCGGTGCGGGAGGCGGGGTGTGGGGCGGTAGTGTGGGCCCTG
TTCCTGCCCGCGCGGTGTTCCGCATTCTGCAAGCCTCCGGAGCGCACGTCGGCAGTCGGCTCCCTCGTTG
ACCGAATCACCGACCTCTCTCCCCAGGGGCTAGCATCGATGGATCAACAAGTTTGTACAAAAAAGCTGAA
CGAGAAACGTAAAATGATATAAATATCAATATATTAAATTAGATTTTGCATAAAAAACAGACTACATAAT
ACTGTAAAACACAACATATCCAGTCACTATGGCGGCCGCATTAGGCACCCCAGGCTTTACACTTTATGCT
TCCGGCTCGTATAATGTGTGGATTTTGAGTTAGGATCCGTCGAGATTTTCAGGAGCTAAGGAAGCTAAAA
TGGAGAAAAAAATCACTGGATATACCACCGTTGATATATCCCAATGGCATCGTAAAGAACATTTTGAGGC
ATTTCAGTCAGTTGCTCAATGTACCTATAACCAGACCGTTCAGCTGGATATTACGGCCTTTTTAAAGACC
GTAAAGAAAAATAAGCACAAGTTTTATCCGGCCTTTATTCACATTCTTGCCCGCCTGATGAATGCTCATC
CGGAATTCCGTATGGCAATGAAAGACGGTGAGCTGGTGATATGGGATAGTGTTCACCCTTGTTACACCGT
TTTCCATGAGCAAACTGAAACGTTTTCATCGCTCTGGAGTGAATACCACGACGATTTCCGGCAGTTTCTA
CACATATATTCGCAAGATGTGGCGTGTTACGGTGAAAACCTGGCCTATTTCCCTAAAGGGTTTATTGAGA
ATATGTTTTTCGTCTCAGCCAATCCCTGGGTGAGTTTCACCAGTTTTGATTTAAACGTGGCCAATATGGA
CAACTTCTTCGCCCCCGTTTTCACCATGGGCAAATATTATACGCAAGGCGACAAGGTGCTGATGCCGCTG
GCGATTCAGGTTCATCATGCCGTTTGTGATGGCTTCCATGTCGGCAGAATGCTTAATGAATTACAACAGT
ACTGCGATGAGTGGCAGGGCGGGGCGTAAAGATCTGGATCCGGCTTACTAAAAGCCAGATAACAGTATGC
GTATTTGCGCGCTGATTTTTGCGGTATAAGAATATATACTGATATGTATACCCGAAGTATGTCAAAAAGA
GGTATGCTATGAAGCAGCGTATTACAGTGACAGTTGACAGCGACAGCTATCAGTTGCTCAAGGCATATAT
GATGTCAATATCTCCGGTCTGGTAAGCACAACCATGCAGAATGAAGCCCGTCGTCTGCGTGCCGAACGCT
GGAAAGCGGAAAATCAGGAAGGGATGGCTGAGGTCGCCCGGTTTATTGAAATGAACGGCTCTTTTGCTGA
CGAGAACAGGGGCTGGTGAAATGCAGTTTAAGGTTTACACCTATAAAAGAGAGAGCCGTTATCGTCTGTT
TGTGGATGTACAGAGTGATATTATTGACACGCCCGGGCGACGGATGGTGATCCCCCTGGCCAGTGCACGT
CTGCTGTCAGATAAAGTCTCCCGTGAACTTTACCCGGTGGTGCATATCGGGGATGAAAGCTGGCGCATGA
TGACCACCGATATGGCCAGTGTGCCGGTCTCCGTTATCGGGGAAGAAGTGGCTGATCTCAGCCACCGCGA
AAATGACATCAAAAACGCCATTAACCTGATGTTCTGGGGAATATAAATGTCAGGCTCCCTTATACACAGC
CAGTCTGCAGGTCGACCATAGTGACTGGATATGTTGTGTTTTACAGTATTATGTAGTCTGTTTTTTATGC
AAAATCTAATTTAATATATTGATATTTATATCATTTTACGTTTCTCGTTCAGCTTTCTTGTACAAAGTGG
TTACCGGTTAGTAATGAACGCGTTAAGTCGACAATCAACCTCTGGATTACAAAATTTGTGAAAGATTGAC
TGGTATTCTTAACTATGTTGCTCCTTTTACGCTATGTGGATACGCTGCTTTAATGCCTTTGTATCATGCT
ATTGCTTCCCGTATGGCTTTCATTTTCTCCTCCTTGTATAAATCCTGGTTGCTGTCTCTTTATGAGGAGT
TGTGGCCCGTTGTCAGGCAACGTGGCGTGGTGTGCACTGTGTTTGCTGACGCAACCCCCACTGGTTGGGG
CATTGCCACCACCTGTCAGCTCCTTTCCGGGACTTTCGCTTTCCCCCTCCCTATTGCCACGGCGGAACTC
ATCGCCGCCTGCCTTGCCCGCTGCTGGACAGGGGCTCGGCTGTTGGGCACTGACAATTCCGTGGTGTTGT
CGGGGAAATCATCGTCCTTTCCTTGGCTGCTCGCCTGTGTTGCCACCTGGATTCTGCGCGGGACGTCCTT
CTGCTACGTCCCTTCGGCCCTCAATCCAGCGGACCTTCCTTCCCGCGGCCTGCTGCCGGCTCTGCGGCCT
CTTCCGCGTCTTCGCCTTCGCCCTCAGACGAGTCGGATCTCCCTTTGGGCCGCCTCCCCGCGTCGACTTT
AAGACCAATGACTTACAAGGCAGCTGTAGATCTTAGCCACTTTTTAAAAGAAAAGGGGGGACTGGAAGGG
CTAATTCACTCCCAACGAAGACAAGATCTGCTTTTTGCTTGTACTGGGTCTCTCTGGTTAGACCAGATCT
GAGCCTGGGAGCTCTCTGGCTAACTAGGGAACCCACTGCTTAAGCCTCAATAAAGCTTGCCTTGAGTGCT
TCAAGTAGTGTGTGCCCGTCTGTTGTGTGACTCTGGTAACTAGAGATCCCTCAGACCCTTTTAGTCAGTG
TGGAAAATCTCTAGCAGTACGTATAGTAGTTCATGTCATCTTATTATTCAGTATTTATAACTTGCAAAGA
AATGAATATCAGAGAGTGAGAGGAACTTGTTTATTGCAGCTTATAATGGTTACAAATAAAGCAATAGCAT
CACAAATTTCACAAATAAAGCATTTTTTTCACTGCATTCTAGTTGTGGTTTGTCCAAACTCATCAATGTA
TCTTATCATGTCTGGCTCTAGCTATCCCGCCCCTAACTCCGCCCATCCCGCCCCTAACTCCGCCCAGTTC
CGCCCATTCTCCGCCCCATGGCTGACTAATTTTTTTTATTTATGCAGAGGCCGAGGCCGCCTCGGCCTCT
GAGCTATTCCAGAAGTAGTGAGGAGGCTTTTTTGGAGGCCTAGGGACGTACCCAATTCGCCCTATAGTGA
GTCGTATTACGCGCGCTCACTGGCCGTCGTTTTACAACGTCGTGACTGGGAAAACCCTGGCGTTACCCAA
CTTAATCGCCTTGCAGCACATCCCCCTTTCGCCAGCTGGCGTAATAGCGAAGAGGCCCGCACCGATCGCC
CTTCCCAACAGTTGCGCAGCCTGAATGGCGAATGGG
[124 nt withheld, positions 3747-3870]
C
[91 nt withheld, positions 3872-3962]
A
[49 nt withheld, positions 3964-4012]
CCTTTGACGTTGGAGTCCACGTTCTTT
[37 nt withheld, positions 4040-4076]
ACCCTATCTCGGTCTATTCTTTTGATTTATAAGGGATTTTGCCGATTTCGGCCTATTGGTTAAAAAATGA
GCTGATTTAACAAAAATTTAACGCGAATTTTAACAAAATATTAACGCTTACAATTTAGGTGGCACTTTTC
GGGGAAATGTGCGCGGAACCCCTATTTGTTTATTTTTCTAAATACATTCAAATATGTATCCGCTCATGAG
ACAATAACCCTGATAAATGCTTCAATAATATTGAAAAAGGAAGAGTATGAGTATTCAACATTTCCGTGTC
GCCCTTATTCCCTTTTTTGCGGCATTTTGCCTTCCTGTTTTTGCTCACCCAGAAACGCTGGTGAAAGTAA
AAGATGCTGAAGATCAGTTGGGTGCACGAGTGGGTTACATCGAACTGGATCTCAACAGCGGTAAGATCCT
TGAGAGTTTTCGCCCCGAAGAACGTTTTCCAATGATGAGCACTTTTAAAGTTCTGCTATGTGGCGCGGTA
TTATCCCGTATTGACGCCGGGCAAGAGCAACTCGGTCGCCGCATACACTATTCTCAGAATGACTTGGTTG
AGTACTCACCAGTCACAGAAAAGCATCTTACGGATGGCATGACAGTAAGAGAATTATGCAGTGCTGCCAT
AACCATGAGTGATAACACTGCGGCCAACTTACTTCTGACAACGATCGGAGGACCGAAGGAGCTAACCGCT
TTTTTGCACAACATGGGGGATCATGTAACTCGCCTTGATCGTTGGGAACCGGAGCTGAATGAAGCCATAC
CAAACGACGAGCGTGACACCACGATGCCTGTAGCAATGGCAACAACGTTGCGCAAACTATTAACTGGCGA
ACTACTTACTCTAGCTTCCCGGCAACAATTAATAGACTGGATGGAGGCGGATAAAGTTGCAGGACCACTT
CTGCGCTCGGCCCTTCCGGCTGGCTGGTTTATTGCTGATAAATCTGGAGCCGGTGAGCGTGGGTCTCGCG
GTATCATTGCAGCACTGGGGCCAGATGGTAAGCCCTCCCGTATCGTAGTTATCTACACGACGGGGAGTCA
GGCAACTATGGATGAACGAAATAGACAGATCGCTGAGATAGGTGCCTCACTGATTAAGCATTGGTAACTG
TCAGACCAAGTTTACTCATATATACTTTAGATTGATTTAAAACTTCATTTTTAATTTAAAAGGATCTAGG
TGAAGATCCTTTTTGATAATCTCATGACCAAAATCCCTTAACGTGAGTTTTCGTTCCACTGAGCGTCAGA
CCCCGTAGAAAAGATCAAAGGATCTTCTTGAGATCCTTTTTTTCTGCGCGTAATCTGCTGCTTGCAAACA
AAAAAACCACCGCTACCAGCGGTGGTTTGTTTGCCGGATCAAGAGCTACCAACTCTTTTTCCGAAGGTAA
CTGGCTTCAGCAGAGCGCAGATACCAAATACTGTTCTTCTAGTGTAGCCGTAGTTAGGCCACCACTTCAA
GAACTCTGTAGCACCGCCTACATACCTCGCTCTGCTAATCCTGTTACCAGTGGCTGCTGCCAGTGGCGAT
AAGTCGTGTCTTACCGGGTTGGACTCAAGACGATAGTTACCGGATAAGGCGCAGCGGTCGGGCTGAACGG
GGGGTTCGTGCACACAGCCCAGCTTGGAGCGAACGACCTACACCGAACTGAGATACCTACAGCGTGAGCT
ATGAGAAAGCGCCACGCTTCCCGAAGGGAGAAAGGCGGACAGGTATCCGGTAAGCGGCAGGGTCGGAACA
GGAGAGCGCACGAGGGAGCTTCCAGGGGGAAACGCCTGGTATCTTTATAGTCCTGTCGGGTTTCGCCACC
TCTGACTTGAGCGTCGATTTTTGTGATGCTCGTCAGGGGGGCGGAGCCTATGGAAAAACGCCAGCAACGC
GGCCTTTTTACGGTTCCTGGCCTTTTGCTGGCCTTTTGCTCACATGTTCTTTCCTGCGTTATCCCCTGAT
TCTGTGGATAACCGTATTACCGCCTTTGAGTGAGCTGATACCGCTCGCCGCAGCCGAACGACCGAGCGCA
GCGAGTCAGTGAGCGAGGAAGCGGAAGAGCGCCCAATACGCAAACCGCCTCTCCCCGCGCGTTGGCCGAT
TCATTAATGCAGCTGGCACGACAGGTTTCCCGACTGGAAAGCGGGCAGTGAGCGCAACGCAATTAATGTG
AGTTAGCTCACTCATTAGGCACCCCAGGCTTTACACTTTATGCTTCCGGCTCGTATGTTGTGTGGAATTG
TGAGCGGATAACAATTTCACACAGGAAACAGCTATGACCATGATTACGCCAAGCGCGCAATTAACCCTCA
CTAAAGGGAACAAAAGCTGGAGCTGCAAGCTTAATGTAGTCTTATGCAATACTCTTGTAGTCTTGCAACA
TGGTAACGATGAGTTAGCAACATGCCTTACAAGGAGAGAAAAAGCACCGTGCATGCCGATTGGTGGAAGT
AAGGTGGTACGATCGTGCCTTATTAGGAAGGCAACAGACGGGTCTGACATGGATTGGACGAACCACTGAA
TTGCCGCATTGCAGAGATATTGTATTTAAGTGCCTAGCTCGATACATAAACGGGTCTCTCTGGTTAGACC
AGATCTGAGCCTGGGAGCTCTCTGGCTAACTAGGGAACCCACTGCTTAAGCCTCAATAAAGCTTGCCTTG
AGTGCTTCAAGTAGTGTGTGCCCGTCTGTTGTGTGACTCTGGTAACTAGAGATCCCTCAGACCCTTTTAG
TCAGTGTGGAAAATCTCTAGCAGTGGCGCCCGAACAGGGACTTGAAAGCGAAAGGGAAACCAGAGGAGCT
CTCTCGACGCAGGACTCGGCTTGCTGAAGCGCGCACGGCAAGAGGCGAGGGGCGGCGACTGGTGAGTACG
CCAAAAATTTTGACTAGCGGAGGCTAGAAGGAGAGAGATGGGTGCGAGAGCGTCAGTATTAAGCGGGGGA
GAATTAGATCGCGATGGGAAAAAATTCGGTTAAGGCCAGGGGGAAAGAAAAAATATAAATTAAAACATAT
AGTATGGGCAAGCAGGGAGCTAGAACGATTCGCAGTTAATCCTGGCCTGTTAGAAACATCAGAAGGCTGT
AGACAAATACTGGGACAGCTACAACCATCCCTTCAGACAGGATCAGAAGAACTTAGATCATTATATAATA
CAGTAGCAACCCTCTATTGTGTGCATCAAAGGATAGAGATAAAAGACACCAAGGAAGCTTTAGACAAGAT
AGAGGAAGAGCAAAACAAAAGTAAGACCACCGCACAGCAAGCGGCCGCTGATCTTCAGACCTGGAGGAGG
AGATATGAGGGACAATTGGAGAAGTGAATTATATAAATATAAAGTAGTAAAAATTGAACCATTAGGAGTA
GCACCCACCAAGGCAAAGAGAAGAGTGGTGCAGAGAGAAAAAAGAGCAGTGGGAATAGGAGCTTTGTTCC
TTGGGTTCTTGGGAGCAGCAGGAAGCACTATGGGCGCAGCGTCAATGACGCTGACGGTACAGGCCAGACA
ATTATTGTCTGGTATAGTGCAGCAGCAGAACAATTTGCTGAGGGCTATTGAGGCGCAACAGCATCTGTTG
CAACTCACAGTCTGGGGCATCAAGCAGCTCCAGGCAAGAATCCTGGCTGTGGAAAGATACCTAAAGGATC
AACAGCTCCTGGGGATTTGGGGTTGCTCTGGAAAACTCATTTGCACCACTGCTGTGCCTTGGAATGCTAG
TTGGAGTAATAAATCTCTGGAACAGATTTGGAATCACACGACCTGGATGGAGTGGGACAGAGAAATTAAC
AATTACACAAGCTTAATACACTCCTTAATTGAAGAATCGCAAAACCAGCAAGAAAAGAATGAACAAGAAT
TATTGGAATTAGATAAATGGGCAAGTTTGTGGAATTGGTTTAACATAACAAATTGGCTGTGGTATATAAA
ATTATTCATAATGATAGTAGGAGGCTTGGTAGGTTTAAGAATAGTTTTTGCTGTACTTTCTATAGTGAAT
AGAGTTAGGCAGGGATATTCACCATTATCGTTTCAGACCCACCTCCCAACCCCGAGGGGACCCATGCATT
GCATCTCAATTAGTCAGCAACCAGGTGTGGAAAGTCCCCAGGCTCCCCAGCAGGCAGAAGTATGCAAAGC
ATGCGTCTCAATTAGTCAGCAACCATAGTCCCGCCCCTAACTCCGCCCATCCCGCCCCTAACTCCGCCCA
GTTCCGCCCATTCTCCGCCCCATGGCTGACTAATTTTTTTTATTTATGCAGAGGCCGAGGCCGCCTCGGC
CTCTGAGCTATTCCAGAAGTAGTGAGGAGGCTTTTTTGGAGGCCTAGGCTTTTGCAAAAAGCTTTCTAGA
GGTACCACCGGAGCTTACCATGACCGAGTACAAGCCCACGGTGCGCCTCGCCACCCGCGACGACGTCCCC
AGGGCCGTACGCACCCTCGCCGCCGCGTTCGCCGACTACCCCGCCACGCGCCACACCGTCGATCCGGACC
GCCACATCGAGCGGGTCACCGAGCTGCAAGAACTCTTCCTCACGCGCGTCGGGCTCGACATCGGCAAGGT
GTGGGTCGCGGACGACGGCGCCGCCGTGGCGGTCTGGACCACGCCGGAGAGCGTCGAAGCGGGGGCGGTG
TTCGCCGAGATCGGCCCGCGCATGGCCGAGTTGAGCGGTTCCCGGCTGGCCGCGCAGCAACAGATGGAAG
GCCTCCTGGCGCCGCACCGGCCCAAGGAGCCCGCGTGGTTCCTGGCCACCGTCGGCGTCTCGCCCGACCA
CCAGGGCAAGGGTCTGGGCAGCGCCGTCGTGCTCCCCGGAGTGGAGGCGGCCGAGCGCGCCGGGGTGCCC
GCCTTCCTGGAGACCTCCGCGCCCCGCAACCTCCCCTTCTACGAGCGGCTCGGCTTCACCGTCACCGCCG
ACGTCGAGGTGCCCGAAGGACCGCGCACCTGGTGCATGACCCGCAAGCCCGGTGCCAGTTAACGAATTCT
AGATCTTGAGACAAATGGCAGTATTCATCCACAATTTTAAAAGAAAAGGGGGGATTGGGGGGTACAGTGC
AGGGGAAAGAATAGTAGACATAATAGCAACAGACATACAAACTAAAGAATTACAAAAACAAATTACAAAA
ATTCAAAATTTTCGGGTTTATTACAGGGACAGCAGAGATCCACTTTGGCGCCGG
Features (pLannotate 1.2.2; 35 found; start..end, strand, type, name):
     16..516     +  promoter       hPGK promoter: human phosphoglycerate kinase 1 promoter
    537..661     +  protein_bind   attR1: mutant version of attR; recombination site for the Gateway® LR reaction LR Clonase™
    686..716     +  promoter       lac UV5 promoter: E. coli lac promoter with an "up" mutation
    740..769     +  promoter       cat promoter (fragment): promoter of the E. coli cat gene encoding chloramphenicol acetyltransferase
    770..1429    +  CDS            CmR: chloramphenicol acetyltransferase; cat; confers resistance to chloramphenicol
   1608..1766    +  CDS            ccdA (fragment): CCDA_ECO57 - Also known as H, letA. Experimental evidence at protein level: Swiss-Prot protein existence level 1. Antitoxin component of a type II toxin-antitoxin (TA) system which inhibits the post-segregational killing (PSK) of plasmid-free cells, also referred to as a plasmid addiction system. Binds to and blocks the activity of CcdB; will also remove bound CcdB protein from the CcdB-GyrA complex by forming a CcdA-CcdB complex, a process termed rejuvenation. Functions as a transcriptional corepressor for the ccdAB operon, repression also requires CcdB (By similarity). From Escherichia coli
   1771..2073    +  CDS            ccdB: CCDB_ECOLI - Also known as G, letB, letD. Experimental evidence at protein level: Swiss-Prot protein existence level 1. Toxic component of a type II toxin-antitoxin (TA) system, functioning in plasmid maintainence. Responsible for the post- segregational killing (PSK) of plasmid-free cells, also referred to as a plasmid addiction system. Half-life of over 2 hours. Cell killing by CcdB is accompanied by filamentation, defects in chromosome and plasmid segregation, defects in cell division, formation of anucleate cells, decreased DNA synthesis and plasmid loss. Interferes with the activity of DN
   2117..2241    -  protein_bind   attR2: mutant version of attR; recombination site for the Gateway® LR reaction LR Clonase™
   2273..2861    +  misc_feature   WPRE: woodchuck hepatitis virus posttranscriptional regulatory element
   2912..2931    +  misc_feature   cPPT/CTS (fragment): central polypurine tract and central termination sequence of HIV-1
   2933..3166    +  LTR            3' LTR (ΔU3): self-inactivating 3' long terminal repeat (LTR) from HIV-1
   3244..3365    +  polyA_signal   SV40 poly(A) signal: SV40 polyadenylation signal
   3405..3540    +  rep_origin     SV40 ori: SV40 origin of replication
   3561..3579    -  promoter       T7 promoter: promoter for bacteriophage T7 RNA polymerase
   3587..3742    +  CDS            lacZα (fragment): LacZα fragment of β-galactosidase; lacZ fragment
   3747..4175    +  rep_origin     f1 ori (sequence partly withheld): f1 bacteriophage origin of replication; arrow indicates direction of (+) strand synthesis
   4228..4332    +  promoter       AmpR promoter: bla
   4333..5193    +  CDS            AmpR: β-lactamase; bla; confers resistance to ampicillin, carbenicillin, and related antibiotics
   5364..5952    +  rep_origin     ori: high-copy-number ColE1/pMB1/pBR322/pUC origin of replication
   6135..6227    +  CDS            lacI (fragment): lac repressor; lacI; The lac repressor binds to the lac operator to inhibit transcription in E. coli. This inhibition can be relieved by adding lactose or isopropyl-β-D-thiogalactopyranoside (IPTG).
   6240..6261    +  protein_bind   CAP binding site: CAP binding activates transcription in the presence of cAMP. E. coli catabolite activator protein
   6276..6306    +  promoter       lac promoter: promoter for the E. coli lac operon
   6314..6330    +  protein_bind   lac operator: The lac repressor binds to the lac operator to inhibit transcription in E. coli. This inhibition can be relieved by adding lactose or isopropyl-β-D-thiogalactopyranoside (IPTG). lac repressor encoded by lacI
   6375..6393    +  promoter       T3 promoter: promoter for bacteriophage T3 RNA polymerase
   6421..6647    +  promoter       RSV promoter: Rous sarcoma virus enhancer/promoter
   6648..6828    +  LTR            5' LTR (truncated): truncated 5' long terminal repeat (LTR) from HIV-1
   6875..7000    +  misc_feature   HIV-1 Ψ: packaging signal of human immunodeficiency virus type 1
   6984..7347    +  CDS            HIV-1 gag (fragment): gag protein from human immunodeficiency virus 1; gag
   7493..7726    +  misc_feature   RRE: The Rev response element (RRE) of HIV-1 allows for Rev-dependent mRNA export from the nucleus to the cytoplasm.
   8103..8129    +  CDS            Rev (fragment): human immunodeficiency virus 1 (HIV-1) Rev protein; rev; enhances nuclear export of unspliced and incompletely spliced viral mRNAs
   8136..8159    +  promoter       SV40 promoter (fragment): SV40 early promoter
   8160..8231    +  promoter       SV40 promoter (fragment): SV40 enhancer and early promoter
   8255..8390    +  rep_origin     SV40 ori: SV40 origin of replication
   8436..9032    +  CDS            PuroR (fragment): puromycin N-acetyltransferase; pac from Streptomyces; confers resistance to puromycin
   9081..9198    +  misc_feature   cPPT/CTS: central polypurine tract and central termination sequence of HIV-1
