[The description below was written by a language model from this plasmid's Addgene catalogue record and pLannotate feature annotations shown in this document.]
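Description:
pcw107 is an empty Gateway destination vector built on a third-generation, self-inactivating HIV-1 lentiviral backbone of 9,240 bp, intended for stable expression of open reading frames in mammalian cells. In bacteria it replicates from a high-copy ColE1/pUC-type origin and carries an ampicillin resistance gene. An f1 origin and remnants of a lac/lacZα cloning region with flanking T3 and T7 promoters are also present in the backbone. Because the unrecombined Gateway cassette encodes the CcdB gyrase toxin together with a chloramphenicol resistance gene, the empty vector is maintained in a ccdB-tolerant strain under combined chloramphenicol and ampicillin selection.

The viral genome is transcribed from a chimeric RSV promoter/truncated 5' LTR, which makes packaging Tat-independent. It also contains the Ψ packaging signal with a partial gag sequence, the Rev response element, a central polypurine tract, WPRE and a ΔU3 3' LTR followed by an SV40 polyadenylation signal.

Two expression units lie between the LTRs. An SV40 early promoter/origin region sits directly upstream of the puromycin N-acetyltransferase gene and appears to drive it, allowing selection of transduced cells. Downstream, after the cPPT, the human PGK promoter sits immediately before the attR1–CmR–ccdB–attR2 cassette. An LR recombination with an entry clone replaces this cassette with the gene of interest. The inserted gene is then under PGK control, with WPRE downstream to enhance transcript expression, and loss of ccdB counter-selects against non-recombinant plasmids in standard strains. No epitope tags or reporters are annotated. The associated publication concerns systematic screening of signalling pathways for their ability to confer anticancer drug resistance, which is consistent with use of the vector for lentiviral expression of cDNA constructs.
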