Addgene plasmid #62511: pcw107
Purpose: (Empty Backbone) Gateway Expression Vector
Depositing lab: John Doench & David Sabatini. Depositing organization: Broad Institute. Publication: Systematic identification of signaling pathways with potential to confer anticancer drug resistance. Martz CA, Ottina KA, Singleton KR, Jasper JS, Wardell SE, Peraza-Penton A, Anderson GR, Winter PS, Wang T, Alley HM, Kwong LN, Cooper ZA, Tetzlaff M, Chen PL, Rathmell JC, Flaherty KT, Wargo JA, McDonnell DP, Sabatini DM, Wood KC. Sci Signal. 2014 Dec 23;7(357):ra121. doi: 10.1126/scisignal.aaa1877. PubMed 25538079.
Backbone
  Vector backbone: pcw107
  Backbone manufacturer: John Doench
  Backbone size (bp): 9240
  Vector type: Mammalian Expression, Lentiviral
  Promoter: PGK
  Selectable markers: Puromycin
Growth in bacteria
  Bacterial resistance: Chloramphenicol and Ampicillin, 25 & 100 μg/mL
  Growth temperature: 37°C
  Growth strain: ccdB Survival
  Copy number: Unknown
Terms and licenses: Academic/Nonprofit Terms; Industry Terms: Not Available to Industry
How to cite: pcw107 was a gift from John Doench & David Sabatini (Addgene plasmid # 62511 ; http://n2t.net/addgene:62511 ; RRID:Addgene_62511)
