>Addgene plasmid #62511 | pcw107 | addgene partial sequence | sequence record 135419 | CAT-R 5'-GCAACTGACTGAAATGCCTC-3'
AACGGTGGTATATCCAGTGATTTTTTTCTCCATTTTAGCTTCCTTAGCTCCTGAAAATCTCGACGGATCC
TAACTCAAAATCCACACATTATACGAGCCGGAAGCATAAAGTGTAAAGCCTGGGGTGCCTAATGCGGCCG
CCATAGTGACTGGATATGTTGTGTTTTACAGTATTATGTAGTCTGTTTTTTATGCAAAATCTAATTTAAT
ATATTGATATTTATATCATTTTACGTTTCTCGTTCAGCTTTTTTGTACAAACTTGTTGATCCATCGATGC
TAGCCCCTGGGGAGAGAGGTCGGTGATTCGGTCAACGAGGGAGCCGACTGCCGACGTGCGCTCCGGAGGC
TTGCAGAATGCGGAACACCGCGCGGGCAGGAACAGGGCCCACACTACCGCCCCACACCCCGCCTCCCGCA
CCGCCCCTTCCCGGCCGCTGCTCTCGGCGCGCCCTGCTGAGCAGCCGCTATTGGCCACAGCCCATCGCGG
TCGGCGCGCTGCCATTGCTCCCTGGCGCTGTCCGTCTGCGAGGGTACTAGTGAGACGTGCGGCTTCCGTT
TGTCACGTCCGGCACGCCGCGAACCGCAAGGAACCTTCCCGACTTAGGGGCGGAGCAGGAAGCGTCGCCG
GGGGGCCCACAAGGGTAGCGGCGAAGATCCGGGTGACGCTGCGAACGGACGTGAA
