>Addgene plasmid #62511 | pcw107 | addgene partial sequence | sequence record 135420 | ccdB-Fwd 5'-GCATGATGACCACCGATATG-3'
AGTGGCTGATCTCAGCCACCGCGAAAATGACATCAAAAACGCCATTAACCTGATGTTCTGGGGAATATAA
ATGTCAGGCTCCCTTATACACAGCCAGTCTGCAGGTCGACCATAGTGACTGGATATGTTGTGTTTTACAG
TATTATGTAGTCTGTTTTTTATGCAAAATCTAATTTAATATATTGATATTTATATCATTTTACGTTTCTC
GTTCAGCTTTCTTGTACAAAGTGGTTACCGGTTAGTAATGAACGCGTTAAGTCGACAATCAACCTCTGGA
TTACAAAATTTGTGAAAGATTGACTGGTATTCTTAACTATGTTGCTCCTTTTACGCTATGTGGATACGCT
GCTTTAATGCCTTTGTATCATGCTATTGCTTCCCGTATGGCTTTCATTTTCTCCTCCTTGTATAAATCCT
GGTTGCTGTCTCTTTATGAGGAGTTGTGGCCCGTTGTCAGGCAACGTGGCGTGGTGTGCACTGTGTTTGC
TGACGCAACCCCCACTGGTTGGGGCATTGCCACCACCTGTCAGCTCCTTTCCGGGACTTTCGCTTTCCCC
CTCCCTATTGCCACGGCGGAACTCATCGCCGCCTGCCTTGCCCGCTGCTGGACAGGGGCTCGGCTGTTGG
GCACTGACAATTCCGTGGTGTTGTCGGGGAAATCATCGTCCTTTCCTTGGCTGCTCGCCTGTGTTGCCAC
CTGGATTCTGCGCGGGACGTCCTTCTGCTACGTCCCTTCGGCCCTCAATCCAGCGGACCTTCCTTCCCGC
GGCCTGCTGCCGGCTCTGCGGCCTCTTCCGCGTCTTCGCCTTCGCCCTCAGACGA
